Addgene plasmid #216327: pUlaR
Purpose: T7 promoter driving expression of ulaR
Depositing lab: Mark Styczynski. Depositing organization: Georgia Institute of Technology. Publication: Harnessing Escherichia coli's Native Machinery for Detection of Vitamin C (Ascorbate) Deficiency. Piorino F, Styczynski MP. ACS Synth Biol. 2022 Nov 18;11(11):3592-3600. doi: 10.1021/acssynbio.2c00335. Epub 2022 Oct 27. PubMed 36300901.
Backbone
  Vector backbone: pUC18
  Vector type: Bacterial Expression
Growth in bacteria
  Bacterial resistance: Kanamycin, 50 μg/mL
  Growth temperature: 37°C
  Growth strain: DH5alpha
  Copy number: High Copy
Gene/Insert
  Gene/Insert name: L-Ascorbate-6-P-responsive transciptional repressor (alt name: UlaR)
  Species: Escherichia coli
  Cloning method: Gibson Cloning
Terms and licenses: Academic/Nonprofit Terms; Industry Terms: Not Available to Industry
How to cite: pUlaR was a gift from Mark Styczynski (Addgene plasmid # 216327 ; http://n2t.net/addgene:216327 ; RRID:Addgene_216327)
