[The description below was written by a language model from this plasmid's Addgene catalogue record and pLannotate feature annotations shown in this document.]
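Description:
pUlaR is a small (about 2.5 kb) bacterial expression plasmid built on a pUC18-derived backbone for producing the Escherichia coli transcriptional repressor UlaR. It replicates from the high-copy ColE1/pMB1/pUC-type origin and is selected with kanamycin through an aminoglycoside phosphotransferase (KanR) gene, which lies on the opposite strand from the expression cassette. This differs from the ampicillin marker usually associated with pUC18, so the backbone has evidently been reduced and re-marked. The insert was introduced by Gibson assembly.

The expression cassette is a compact T7 unit. A bacteriophage T7 promoter is followed by the efficient ribosome binding site from T7 gene 10, the ulaR coding sequence (also known as yjfQ, from E. coli K-12), and a T7 terminator. Transcription therefore depends on a supply of T7 RNA polymerase, either from a suitable host strain or in a cell-free reaction. The automated annotation also flags a short fragment resembling the gene 10B-derived SET1 solubility tag between the ulaR stop region and the terminator. This hit falls outside the ulaR reading frame coordinates, and the record does not say whether it is a functional fusion, so it may simply be residual T7-derived sequence near the terminator.

UlaR represses ulaG and the divergent ulaABCDEF operon involved in ascorbate utilisation, and it responds to L-ascorbate-6-phosphate. The associated work concerns using native E. coli regulatory machinery to detect vitamin C (ascorbate) deficiency. pUlaR most plausibly supplies the repressor component of such an ascorbate-responsive biosensor, although the record does not describe the reporter partner.
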