Features (pLannotate 1.2.2; 7 found; start..end, strand, type, name):
     17..605     +  rep_origin     ori: high-copy-number ColE1/pMB1/pBR322/pUC origin of replication
    633..651     +  promoter       T7 promoter: promoter for bacteriophage T7 RNA polymerase
    683..705     +  RBS            RBS: efficient ribosome binding site from bacteriophage T7 gene 10 (Olins and Rangwala, 1989)
    713..1465    +  CDS            ulaR: ULAR_ECOLI - Also known as yjfQ. Experimental evidence at protein level: Swiss-Prot protein existence level 1. Represses ulaG and the ulaABCDEF operon. Two ulaR binding sites have been identified in each promoter. Full activity requires simultaneous interaction of UlaR with both divergent promoters and seems to be dependent on repressor-mediated DNA loop formation, which is helped by the action of integration host factor. From Escherichia coli (strain K12).
   1477..1526    +  CDS            SET1 (fragment): solubility-enhancement tag derived from T7 phage gene 10B
   1534..1581    +  terminator     T7 terminator: transcription terminator for bacteriophage T7 RNA polymerase
   1599..2414    -  CDS            KanR: aminoglycoside phosphotransferase; aph(3')-Ia; confers resistance to kanamycin in bacteria or G418 (Geneticin®) in eukaryotes
>Addgene plasmid #216327 | pUlaR | addgene full sequence | sequence record 456077 | Addgene NGS Result
AGATCAAAGGATCTTCTTGAGATCCTTTTTTTCTGCGCGTAATCTGCTGCTTGCAAACAAAAAAACCACC
GCTACCAGCGGTGGTTTGTTTGCCGGATCAAGAGCTACCAACTCTTTTTCCGAAGGTAACTGGCTTCAGC
AGAGCGCAGATACCAAATACTGTTCTTCTAGTGTAGCCGTAGTTAGGCCACCACTTCAAGAACTCTGTAG
CACCGCCTACATACCTCGCTCTGCTAATCCTGTTACCAGTGGCTGCTGCCAGTGGCGATAAGTCGTGTCT
TACCGGGTTGGACTCAAGACGATAGTTACCGGATAAGGCGCAGCGGTCGGGCTGAACGGGGGGTTCGTGC
ACACAGCCCAGCTTGGAGCGAACGACCTACACCGAACTGAGATACCTACAGCGTGAGCTATGAGAAAGCG
CCACGCTTCCCGAAGGGAGAAAGGCGGACAGGTATCCGGTAAGCGGCAGGGTCGGAACAGGAGAGCGCAC
GAGGGAGCTTCCAGGGGGAAACGCCTGGTATCTTTATAGTCCTGTCGGGTTTCGCCACCTCTGACTTGAG
CGTCGATTTTTGTGATGCTCGTCAGGGGGGCGGAGCCTATGGAAAAACGCCAGCAACGCGATCCCGCGAA
ATTAATACGACTCACTATAGGGAGACCACAACGGTTTCCCTCTAGAAATAATTTTGTTTAACTTTAAGAA
GGAGATATACATATGACTGAAGCACAAAGACATCAAATCCTCCTGGAAATGCTCGCACAATTGGGCTTTG
TGACCGTTGAGAAAGTCGTTGAGCGTCTGGGAATTTCGCCTGCCACTGCGCGACGCGATATCAATAAACT
TGACGAAAGCGGCAAACTGAAAAAAGTGCGCAATGGCGCAGAAGCTATTACCCAACAGCGCCCGCGCTGG
ACGCCGATGAATCTGCATCAGGCGCAGAATCACGATGAAAAAGTACGTATCGCTAAAGCGGCCTCGCAGC
TGGTTAATCCGGGCGAAAGCGTAGTCATCAACTGCGGCTCCACCGCGTTTCTGCTTGGGCGGGAAATGTG
TGGCAAGCCAGTGCAAATCATCACTAATTATCTACCGCTGGCAAATTACCTGATCGATCAAGAACATGAC
AGCGTGATCATTATGGGCGGACAGTACAACAAAAGTCAGTCCATCACTTTAAGCCCGCAGGGCAGCGAAA
ACAGTCTCTATGCCGGGCACTGGATGTTTACCAGCGGAAAAGGGCTGACCGCAGAAGGGTTGTATAAAAC
CGATATGCTGACAGCAATGGCAGAGCAGAAGATGCTGAGCGTGGTAGGGAAACTGGTGGTACTGGTTGAT
AGCAGTAAGATTGGCGAACGCGCGGGAATGCTTTTTAGCCGTGCCGATCAAATCGATATGCTTATCACCG
GCAAAAATGCTAACCCGGAAATCCTGCAACAACTGGAAGCGCAAGGGGTCAGCATTCTGCGTGTTTAAGT
CGACCGGCTGCTAACAAAGCCCGAAAGGAAGCTGAGTTGGCTGCTGCCACCGCTGAGCAATAACTAGCAT
AACCCCTTGGGGCCTCTAAACGGGTCTTGAGGGGTTTTTTGCTGAAAGCCAATTCTGATTAGAAAAACTC
ATCGAGCATCAAATGAAACTGCAATTTATTCATATCAGGATTATCAATACCATATTTTTGAAAAAGCCGT
TTCTGTAATGAAGGAGAAAACTCACCGAGGCAGTTCCATAGGATGGCAAGATCCTGGTATCGGTCTGCGA
TTCCGACTCGTCCAACATCAATACAACCTATTAATTTCCCCTCGTCAAAAATAAGGTTATCAAGTGAGAA
ATCACCATGAGTGACGACTGAATCCGGTGAGAATGGCAAAAGCTTATGCATTTCTTTCCAGACTTGTTCA
ACAGGCCAGCCATTACGCTCGTCATCAAAATCACTCGCATCAACCAAACCGTTATTCATTCGTGATTGCG
CCTGAGCGAGACGAAATACGCGATCGCTGTTAAAAGGACAATTACAAACAGGAATCGAATGCAACCGGCG
CAGGAACACTGCCAGCGCATCAACAATATTTTCACCTGAATCAGGATATTCTTCTAATACCTGGAATGCT
GTTTTCCCGGGGATCGCAGTGGTGAGTAACCATGCATCATCAGGAGTACGGATAAAATGCTTGATGGTCG
GAAGAGGCATAAATTCCGTCAGCCAGTTTAGTCTGACCATCTCATCTGTAACATCATTGGCAACGCTACC
TTTGCCATGTTTCAGAAACAACTCTGGCGCATCGGGCTTCCCATACAATCGATAGATTGTCGCACCTGAT
TGCCCGACATTATCGCGAGCCCATTTATACCCATATAAATCAGCATCCATGTTGGAATTTAATCGCGGCT
TCGAGCAAGACGTTTCCCGTTGAATATGGCTCATAACACCCCTTGTATTACTGTTTATGTAAGCAGACAG
TTTTATTGTTCATGATGATATATTTTTATCTTGTGCAATGTAACATCAGAGATTTTGAGACACAACGTG
